>Addgene plasmid #38298 | CD3Zeta-GFP | addgene partial sequence | sequence record 49919 | EGFP-N 5'-CGTCGCCGTCCAGCTCGACCAG-3'
GCTCCTCGCCCTTGCTACCATGGTGGCGACCGGTGGGCGAGGGGCCAGGGTCTGCATATGCAGGGCATCA
TAGGTGTCCTTGGTGGCAGTGCTGAGACCCTGGTAAAGGCCATCGTGCCCCTTGCCTCTCCGCCTCTCGC
CTTTTGTGCCGATCTCACTGTAGGCTTCTGCCATCTTGTCTTTCTGCAGTGCATTGTATACGCCTTCCTG
GGGGTTCCTCCTCCTCTGCTGTTTGCCTCCCATCTCTGGATCCCGAGCCCGCTTCTTCTCCAAGACGTCA
TATTCCTCTCTTCGCCCTAGATTGAGCTCATTGTAGAGCTGGTTGGGGTCCTGCAGGTTGGCAGCAGTCT
CTGCACTCCTGCTGAATTTTGCTCTCAGGTACAGGGCTGTGATGATGACTCCGTAGATGAAGAGGATTCC
ATCTAGCAAGTAGCAGAGTTTGGGATCCAGCAGACCAAAGCTCTGTGCCTCTGCTCCTGGGAACCGCACG
TGGAGGATGCAGGCGAGAACAGACACTTTCCACTTCATCTTCTCGAGATCTGAGTCCGGTAGCGCTAGCG
GATCTGACGGTTCACTAAACCAGCTCTGCTTATATAGACCTCCCACCGTACACGCCTACCGCCCATTTGC
GTCAATGGGGCGGAGTTGTTACGACATTTTGGAAAGTCCCGTTGATTTTGGTGCCAAAACAAACTCCCAT
TGACGTCAATGGGGTGGAGACTTGGAAATCCCCGTGAGTCAAACCGCTATCCACGCCC
