[The description below was written by a language model from this plasmid's Addgene catalogue record.]
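Description:
CD3Zeta-GFP is a mammalian expression plasmid built on the Clontech pEGFP-N1 backbone, carrying the mouse CD3 zeta chain (Cd247, also called the T-cell receptor zeta chain) fused to enhanced GFP. The insert of about 600 bp was placed between the XhoI and AgeI sites of the multiple cloning site, both of which remain intact. This positions the coding sequence upstream of the backbone-encoded eGFP, so the fluorescent protein is attached to the C terminus of CD3 zeta. Because CD3 zeta is a transmembrane signalling subunit with a cytoplasmic tail, this orientation should put GFP on the intracellular end of the protein. Transcription is driven by the CMV promoter, which gives strong constitutive expression in most mammalian cell types. The complete plasmid is listed at roughly 5.3 kb, of which about 4.7 kb is backbone.

The plasmid is maintained in E. coli at high copy number under kanamycin selection. The same resistance cassette confers neomycin resistance in mammalian cells, which allows stable transfectants to be selected with G418. No feature table is supplied with the record, so details such as the origins of replication, polyadenylation signals and the linker between CD3 zeta and eGFP are not documented here, although they would be expected to follow the standard pEGFP-N1 layout.

The associated publication concerns differential clustering of CD4 and CD3 zeta during T cell recognition. This points to the construct's use as a live-cell imaging reporter for following the localisation and redistribution of the T-cell receptor complex at the contact site with antigen-presenting cells.
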