Addgene plasmid #38298: CD3Zeta-GFP
Depositing lab: Matthew Krummel. Depositing organization: Stanford University. Publication: Differential clustering of CD4 and CD3zeta during T cell recognition. Krummel MF, Sjaastad MD, Wulfing C, Davis MM. Science. 2000 Aug 25;289(5483):1349-52. 10.1126/science.289.5483.1349 PubMed 10958781.
Backbone
  Vector backbone: pEGFP-N1
  Backbone manufacturer: Clontech
  Backbone size w/o insert (bp): 4700
  Total vector size (bp): 5300
  Vector type: Mammalian Expression
  Selectable markers: Neomycin (select with G418)
Growth in bacteria
  Bacterial resistance: Kanamycin, 50 μg/mL
  Growth temperature: 37°C
  Growth strain: DH5alpha
  Copy number: High Copy
Gene/Insert
  Gene/Insert name: CD3Zeta (alt names: CD247; T-cell Receptor Zeta)
  Species: M. musculus (mouse)
  Insert size (bp): 600
  GenBank ID: NM001113391
  Entrez Gene: Cd247 (a.k.a. 4930549J05Rik, A430104F18Rik, Cd3, Cd3-eta, Cd3-zeta, Cd3h, Cd3z, Cd3zeta, T3z, Tcrk, Tcrz)
  Promoter: CMV
  Tag / fusion protein: eGFP (C terminal on backbone)
  Cloning method: Restriction Enzyme; 5′ cloning site XhoI (not destroyed); 3′ cloning site AgeI (not destroyed)
  Sequencing primers: 5′ CMV-F; 3′ EGFP-N
Terms and licenses: Academic/Nonprofit Terms; Industry Terms: Not Available to Industry
How to cite: CD3Zeta-GFP was a gift from Matthew Krummel (Addgene plasmid # 38298 ; http://n2t.net/addgene:38298 ; RRID:Addgene_38298)
